Addgene plasmid #107984: pGEX-6P1-OPNb-delta S
Purpose: bacterial expression of OPN splice variant b
Depositing lab: Georg Weber. Depositing organization: University of Cincinnati. Publication: An osteopontin splice variant induces anchorage independence in human breast cancer cells. He B, Mirza M, Weber GF. Oncogene. 2006 Apr 6;25(15):2192-202. doi: 10.1038/sj.onc.1209248. PubMed 16288209.
Backbone
  Vector backbone: pGEX-6P1
  Vector type: Bacterial Expression
Growth in bacteria
  Bacterial resistance: Ampicillin, 100 μg/mL
  Growth temperature: 37°C
  Growth strain: DH5alpha
  Copy number: High Copy
Gene/Insert
  Gene/Insert name: OPNb 1038bp-17aa signal
  Species: H. sapiens (human)
  Mutation: WT splice variant
  Entrez Gene: SPP1 (a.k.a. BNSP, BSPI, ETA-1, OPN)
  Tag / fusion protein: GST (N terminal on backbone)
  Cloning method: Restriction Enzyme; 5′ cloning site BamHI (unknown if destroyed); 3′ cloning site XhoI (unknown if destroyed)
Terms and licenses: Academic/Nonprofit Terms; Industry Terms: Not Available to Industry
Depositor comments: Please note that Addgene NGS returned several ambiguous bases in the OPNb ORF (1328Y, 1526R, 1532Y, 1610Y), but none of this would alter the amino acid sequence of the protein.
How to cite: pGEX-6P1-OPNb-delta S was a gift from Georg Weber (Addgene plasmid # 107984 ; http://n2t.net/addgene:107984 ; RRID:Addgene_107984)
