[The description below was written by a language model from this plasmid's Addgene catalogue record and pLannotate feature annotations shown in this document.]
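Description:
pGEX-6P1-OPNb-delta S is a bacterial expression plasmid built on the pGEX-6P1 backbone for producing human osteopontin splice variant b (OPN-b, encoded by SPP1) as a glutathione S-transferase fusion in E. coli. It replicates from a ColE1/pMB1-type origin, is listed as high copy, and is selected with ampicillin through the bla (AmpR) gene under its own promoter. The annotated sequence is about 5.9 kb and also carries short remnants typical of pBR322-derived backbones (rop and bom fragments, a lacZα segment with its lac promoter, operator and CAP site), which play no role in expressing the insert.

The expression cassette consists of the hybrid tac promoter followed by a lac operator, driving the Schistosoma japonicum GST coding sequence and, downstream of it, the SPP1 fragment inserted between the BamHI and XhoI sites. A plasmid-borne lacI gene supplies lac repressor, so transcription stays low until it is relieved by IPTG. As the "delta S" name and the insert description indicate, the osteopontin sequence lacks the 17-residue secretion signal, so the mature protein is fused to the C-terminus of GST. The splice variant is otherwise recorded as wild type. Repository sequencing returned a few ambiguous bases within the open reading frame, which the record notes would not change the encoded amino acids. The GST tag allows affinity purification on glutathione resin. The short gap between GST and the insert is not annotated in the feature table, although the pGEX-6P series normally carries a PreScission protease site there for tag removal. The plasmid is used to make recombinant OPN-b protein, and the associated work concerns osteopontin splice variants in human breast cancer cells.
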