Features (pLannotate 1.2.2; 17 found; start..end, strand, type, name):
    183..211     +  promoter       tac promoter: strong E. coli promoter; hybrid between the trp and lac UV5 promoters
    219..235     +  protein_bind   lac operator: The lac repressor binds to the lac operator to inhibit transcription in E. coli. This inhibition can be relieved by adding lactose or isopropyl-β-D-thiogalactopyranoside (IPTG). lac repressor encoded by lacI
    258..911     +  CDS            GST26_SCHJA: Experimental evidence at protein level: Swiss-Prot protein existence level 1. GST isoenzymes appear to play a central role in the parasite detoxification system. Other functions are also suspected including a role in increasing the solubility of haematin in the parasite gut. From Schistosoma japonicum (Blood fluke).
    948..1802    +  CDS            SPP1 (fragment): OSTP_HUMAN - Also known as BNSP, OPN. Experimental evidence at protein level: Swiss-Prot protein existence level 1. Acts as a cytokine involved in enhancing production of interferon-gamma and interleukin-12 and reducing production of interleukin-10 and is essential in the pathway that leads to type I immunity. From Homo sapiens (Human).
   1915..1954    +  CDS            rop (fragment): Rop protein, which maintains plasmids at low copy number; rop
   2056..2096    +  misc_feature   bom (fragment): basis of mobility region from pBR322
   2201..2305    +  promoter       AmpR promoter: bla
   2306..3166    +  CDS            AmpR: β-lactamase; bla; confers resistance to ampicillin, carbenicillin, and related antibiotics
   3337..3925    +  rep_origin     ori: high-copy-number ColE1/pMB1/pBR322/pUC origin of replication
   4111..4162    -  misc_feature   bom (fragment): basis of mobility region from pBR322
   4169..4246    +  promoter       lacI promoter: lacI
   4247..5329    +  CDS            lacI: lac repressor; lacI; The lac repressor binds to the lac operator to inhibit transcription in E. coli. This inhibition can be relieved by adding lactose or isopropyl-β-D-thiogalactopyranoside (IPTG).
   5342..5363    +  protein_bind   CAP binding site: CAP binding activates transcription in the presence of cAMP. E. coli catabolite activator protein
   5378..5408    +  promoter       lac promoter: promoter for the E. coli lac operon
   5416..5432    +  protein_bind   lac operator: The lac repressor binds to the lac operator to inhibit transcription in E. coli. This inhibition can be relieved by adding lactose or isopropyl-β-D-thiogalactopyranoside (IPTG). lac repressor encoded by lacI
   5452..5625    +  CDS            lacZα: LacZα fragment of β-galactosidase; lacZ fragment
   5889..107     -  CDS            yciV (fragment) (across the origin): RNAAM_ECOLI - Also known as trpH From Escherichia coli (strain K12).
>Addgene plasmid #107984 | pGEX-6P1-OPNb-delta S | addgene full sequence | sequence record 217825 | Addgene NGS Result
AGCTTATCGACTGCACGGTGCACCAATGCTTCTGGCGTCAGGCAGCCATCGGAAGCTGTGGTATGGCTGT
GCAGGTCGTAAATCACTGCATAATTCGTGTCGCTCAAGGCGCACTCCCGTTCTGGATAATGTTTTTTGCG
CCGACATCATAACGGTTCTGGCAAATATTCTGAAATGAGCTGTTGACAATTAATCATCGGCTCGTATAAT
GTGTGGAATTGTGAGCGGATAACAATTTCACACAGGAAACAGTATTCATGTCCCCTATACTAGGTTATTG
GAAAATTAAGGGCCTTGTGCAACCCACTCGACTTCTTTTGGAATATCTTGAAGAAAAATATGAAGAGCAT
TTGTATGAGCGCGATGAAGGTGATAAATGGCGAAACAAAAAGTTTGAATTGGGTTTGGAGTTTCCCAATC
TTCCTTATTATATTGATGGTGATGTTAAATTAACACAGTCTATGGCCATCATACGTTATATAGCTGACAA
GCACAACATGTTGGGTGGTTGTCCAAAAGAGCGTGCAGAGATTTCAATGCTTGAAGGAGCGGTTTTGGAT
ATTAGATACGGTGTTTCGAGAATTGCATATAGTAAAGACTTTGAAACTCTCAAAGTTGATTTTCTTAGCA
AGCTACCTGAAATGCTGAAAATGTTCGAAGATCGTTTATGTCATAAAACATATTTAAATGGTGATCATGT
AACCCATCCTGACTTCATGTTGTATGACGCTCTTGATGTTGTTTTATACATGGACCCAATGTGCCTGGAT
GCGTTCCCAAAATTAGTTTGTTTTAAAAAACGTATTGAAGCTATCCCACAAATTGATAAGTACTTGAAAT
CCAGCAAGTATATAGCATGGCCTTTGCAGGGCTGGCAAGCCACGTTTGGTGGTGGCGACCATCCTCCAAA
ATCGGATCTGGAAGTTCTGTTCCAGGGGCCCCTGGGATCCATACCAGTTAAACAGGCTGATTCTGGAAGT
TCTGAGGAAAAGCAGCTTTACAACAAATACCCAGATGCTGTGGCCACATGGCTAAACCCTGACCCATCTC
AGAAGCAGAATCTCCTAGCCCCACAGACCCTTCCAAGTAAGTCCAACGAAAGCCATGACCACATGGATGA
TATGGATGATGAAGATGATGACGACCATGTGGACAGCCAGGACTCCATTGACTCGAACGACTCTGATGAT
GTAGATGACACTGATGATTCTCACCAGTCTGATGAGTCTCACCATTCTGATGAATCTGATGAACTGGTCA
CTGATTTTCCCACGGACCTGCCAGCAACCGAAGTTTTCACTCCAGTTGTCCCCACAGTAGACACATAYGA
TGGCCGAGGTGATAGTGTAGTTTATGGACTGAGGTCAAAATCTAAGAAGTTTCGCAGACCTGACATCCAG
TACCCTGATGCTACAGACGAGGACATCACCTCACACATGGAAAGCGAGGAGTTGAATGGTGCATACAAGG
CCATCCCCGTTGCCCAGGACCTGAACGCGCCTTCTGATTGGGACAGCCGTGGGAARGACAGYTATGAAAC
GAGTCAGCTGGATGACCAGAGTGCTGAAACCCACAGCCACAAGCAGTCCAGATTATATAAGCGGAAAGCY
AATGATGAGAGCAATGAGCATTCCGATGTGATTGATAGTCAGGAACTTTCCAAAGTCAGCCGTGAATTCC
ACAGCCATGAATTTCACAGCCATGAAGATATGCTGGTTGTAGACCCCAAAAGTAAGGAAGAAGATAAACA
CCTGAAATTTCGTATTTCTCATGAATTAGATAGTGCATCTTCTGAGGTCAATTAAAAGGAGAAAAAATAC
AATTTCTCACTTTGCATTTAGTCAAAAGAAAAAATGCTTTATAGCAAAATGAAAGAGAACATCTCGAGCG
GCCGCATCGTGACTGACTGACGATCTGCCTCGCGCGTTTCGGTGATGACGGTGAAAACCTCTGACACATG
CAGCTCCCGGAGACGGTCACAGCTTGTCTGTAAGCGGATGCCGGGAGCAGACAAGCCCGTCAGGGCGCGT
CAGCGGGTGTTGGCGGGTGTCGGGGCGCAGCCATGACCCAGTCACGTAGCGATAGCGGAGTGTATAATTC
TTGAAGACGAAAGGGCCTCGTGATACGCCTATTTTTATAGGTTAATGTCATGATAATAATGGTTTCTTAG
ACGTCAGGTGGCACTTTTCGGGGAAATGTGCGCGGAACCCCTATTTGTTTATTTTTCTAAATACATTCAA
ATATGTATCCGCTCATGAGACAATAACCCTGATAAATGCTTCAATAATATTGAAAAAGGAAGAGTATGAG
TATTCAACATTTCCGTGTCGCCCTTATTCCCTTTTTTGCGGCATTTTGCCTTCCTGTTTTTGCTCACCCA
GAAACGCTGGTGAAAGTAAAAGATGCTGAAGATCAGTTGGGTGCACGAGTGGGTTACATCGAACTGGATC
TCAACAGCGGTAAGATCCTTGAGAGTTTTCGCCCCGAAGAACGTTTTCCAATGATGAGCACTTTTAAAGT
TCTGCTATGTGGCGCGGTATTATCCCGTATTGACGCCGGGCAAGAGCAACTCGGTCGCCGCATACACTAT
TCTCAGAATGACTTGGTTGAGTACTCACCAGTCACAGAAAAGCATCTTACGGATGGCATGACAGTAAGAG
AATTATGCAGTGCTGCCATAACCATGAGTGATAACACTGCGGCCAACTTACTTCTGACAACGATCGGAGG
ACCGAAGGAGCTAACCGCTTTTTTGCACAACATGGGGGATCATGTAACTCGCCTTGATCGTTGGGAACCG
GAGCTGAATGAAGCCATACCAAACGACGAGCGTGACACCACGATGCCTGTAGCAATGGCAACAACGTTGC
GCAAACTATTAACTGGCGAACTACTTACTCTAGCTTCCCGGCAACAATTAATAGACTGGATGGAGGCGGA
TAAAGTTGCAGGACCACTTCTGCGCTCGGCCCTTCCGGCTGGCTGGTTTATTGCTGATAAATCTGGAGCC
GGTGAGCGTGGGTCTCGCGGTATCATTGCAGCACTGGGGCCAGATGGTAAGCCCTCCCGTATCGTAGTTA
TCTACACGACGGGGAGTCAGGCAACTATGGATGAACGAAATAGACAGATCGCTGAGATAGGTGCCTCACT
GATTAAGCATTGGTAACTGTCAGACCAAGTTTACTCATATATACTTTAGATTGATTTAAAACTTCATTTT
TAATTTAAAAGGATCTAGGTGAAGATCCTTTTTGATAATCTCATGACCAAAATCCCTTAACGTGAGTTTT
CGTTCCACTGAGCGTCAGACCCCGTAGAAAAGATCAAAGGATCTTCTTGAGATCCTTTTTTTCTGCGCGT
AATCTGCTGCTTGCAAACAAAAAAACCACCGCTACCAGCGGTGGTTTGTTTGCCGGATCAAGAGCTACCA
ACTCTTTTTCCGAAGGTAACTGGCTTCAGCAGAGCGCAGATACCAAATACTGTTCTTCTAGTGTAGCCGT
AGTTAGGCCACCACTTCAAGAACTCTGTAGCACCGCCTACATACCTCGCTCTGCTAATCCTGTTACCAGT
GGCTGCTGCCAGTGGCGATAAGTCGTGTCTTACCGGGTTGGACTCAAGACGATAGTTACCGGATAAGGCG
CAGCGGTCGGGCTGAACGGGGGGTTCGTGCACACAGCCCAGCTTGGAGCGAACGACCTACACCGAACTGA
GATACCTACAGCGTGAGCTATGAGAAAGCGCCACGCTTCCCGAAGGGAGAAAGGCGGACAGGTATCCGGT
AAGCGGCAGGGTCGGAACAGGAGAGCGCACGAGGGAGCTTCCAGGGGGAAACGCCTGGTATCTTTATAGT
CCTGTCGGGTTTCGCCACCTCTGACTTGAGCGTCGATTTTTGTGATGCTCGTCAGGGGGGCGGAGCCTAT
GGAAAAACGCCAGCAACGCGGCCTTTTTACGGTTCCTGGCCTTTTGCTGGCCTTTTGCTCACATGTTCTT
TCCTGCGTTATCCCCTGATTCTGTGGATAACCGTATTACCGCCTTTGAGTGAGCTGATACCGCTCGCCGC
AGCCGAACGACCGAGCGCAGCGAGTCAGTGAGCGAGGAAGCGGAAGAGCGCCTGATGCGGTATTTTCTCC
TTACGCATCTGTGCGGTATTTCACACCGCATAAATTCCGACACCATCGAATGGCGCAAAACCTTTCGCGG
TATGGCATGATAGCGCCCGGAAGAGAGTCAATTCAGGGTGGTGAATGTGAAACCAGTAACGTTATACGAT
GTCGCAGAGTATGCCGGTGTCTCTTATCAGACCGTTTCCCGCGTGGTGAACCAGGCCAGCCACGTTTCTG
CGAAAACGCGGGAAAAAGTGGAAGCGGCGATGGCGGAGCTGAATTACATTCCCAACCGCGTGGCACAACA
ACTGGCGGGCAAACAGTCGTTGCTGATTGGCGTTGCCACCTCCAGTCTGGCCCTGCACGCGCCGTCGCAA
ATTGTCGCGGCGATTAAATCTCGCGCCGATCAACTGGGTGCCAGCGTGGTGGTGTCGATGGTAGAACGAA
GCGGCGTCGAAGCCTGTAAAGCGGCGGTGCACAATCTTCTCGCGCAACGCGTCAGTGGGCTGATCATTAA
CTATCCGCTGGATGACCAGGATGCCATTGCTGTGGAAGCTGCCTGCACTAATGTTCCGGCGTTATTTCTT
GATGTCTCTGACCAGACACCCATCAACAGTATTATTTTCTCCCATGAAGACGGTACGCGACTGGGCGTGG
AGCATCTGGTCGCATTGGGTCACCAGCAAATCGCGCTGTTAGCGGGCCCATTAAGTTCTGTCTCGGCGCG
TCTGCGTCTGGCTGGCTGGCATAAATATCTCACTCGCAATCAAATTCAGCCGATAGCGGAACGGGAAGGC
GACTGGAGTGCCATGTCCGGTTTTCAACAAACCATGCAAATGCTGAATGAGGGCATCGTTCCCACTGCGA
TGCTGGTTGCCAACGATCAGATGGCGCTGGGCGCAATGCGCGCCATTACCGAGTCCGGGCTGCGCGTTGG
TGCGGATATCTCGGTAGTGGGATACGACGATACCGAAGACAGCTCATGTTATATCCCGCCGTTAACCACC
ATCAAACAGGATTTTCGCCTGCTGGGGCAAACCAGCGTGGACCGCTTGCTGCAACTCTCTCAGGGCCAGG
CGGTGAAGGGCAATCAGCTGTTGCCCGTCTCACTGGTGAAAAGAAAAACCACGCTAGCGCCCAATACGCA
AACCGCCTCTCCCCGCGCGTTGGCCGATTCATTAATGCAGCTGGCACGACAGGTTTCCCGACTGGAAAGC
GGGCAGTGAGCGCAACGCAATTAATGTAAGTTAGCTCACTCATTAGGCACCCCAGGCTTTACACTTTATG
CTTCCGGCTCGTATGTTGTGTGGAATTGTGAGCGGATAACAATTTCACACAGGAAACAGCTATGACCATG
ATTACGGATTCACTGGCCGTCGTTTTACAACGTCGTGACTGGGAAAACCCTGGCGTTACCCAACTTAATC
GCCTTGCAGCACATCCCCCTTTCGCCAGCTGGCGTAATAGCGAAGAGGCCCGCACCGATCGCCCTTCCCA
ACAGTTGCGCAGCCTGAATGGCGAATGGCGCTTTGCCTGGTTTCCGGCACCAGAAGCGGTGCCGGAAAGC
TGGCTGGAGTGCGATCTTCCTGAGGCCGATACTGTCGTCGTCCCCTCAAACTGGCAGATGCACGGTTACG
ATGCGCCCATCTACACCAACGTGACCTATCCCATTACGGTCAATCCGCCGTTTGTTCCCACGGAGAATCC
GACGGGTTGTTACTCGCTCACATTTAATGTTGATGAAAGCTGGCTACAGGAAGGCCAGACGCGAATTATT
TTTGATGGCGTTGGAATT
